Addgene plasmid #48745: pGL5
Purpose: Expression of luciferase driven by truncated mPer2 promoter region (bases -1128 to +2064 with respect to transcription start site at +1)
Depositing lab: Joseph Takahashi. Depositing organization: Northwestern University. Publication: A noncanonical E-box enhancer drives mouse Period2 circadian oscillations in vivo. Yoo SH, Ko CH, Lowrey PL, Buhr ED, Song EJ, Chang S, Yoo OJ, Yamazaki S, Lee C, Takahashi JS. Proc Natl Acad Sci U S A. 2005 Feb 15;102(7):2608-13. Epub 2005 Feb 7. 10.1073/pnas.0409763102 PubMed 15699353.
Backbone
  Vector backbone: pGL3-Basic
  Backbone manufacturer: Promega
  Backbone size w/o insert (bp): 4818
  Vector type: Luciferase
Growth in bacteria
  Bacterial resistance: Ampicillin, 100 μg/mL
  Growth temperature: 37°C
  Growth strain: DH5alpha
  Copy number: Unknown
Gene/Insert
  Gene/Insert name: truncated mPer2 promoter/enhancer region (-1128 to +2064)
  Species: M. musculus (mouse)
  Mutation: truncated promoter region (see pGL6)
Terms and licenses: Academic/Nonprofit Terms; Industry Terms: Not Available to Industry
Depositor comments: Minor sequencing discrepancies may exist between the mPer2 promoter reference sequence and Addgene's sequencing results, but do not affect the function of the plasmid.
How to cite: pGL5 was a gift from Joseph Takahashi (Addgene plasmid # 48745 ; http://n2t.net/addgene:48745 ; RRID:Addgene_48745)
