[The description below was written by a language model from this plasmid's Addgene catalogue record.]
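Description:
pGL5 is a luciferase reporter plasmid built on the commercial pGL3-Basic backbone (about 4.8 kb without insert), a promoterless vector in which a firefly luciferase coding sequence sits downstream of a cloning site, so that reporter output depends on whatever regulatory DNA is inserted. The plasmid is propagated in standard E. coli cloning strains under ampicillin selection. The record lists the copy number as unknown, and no feature table is supplied, so the origin of replication and other backbone elements are not itemised here.

The insert is a truncated fragment of the mouse Period2 (mPer2) promoter/enhancer region, spanning positions -1128 to +2064 relative to the transcription start site at +1. It therefore includes upstream sequence, the start site and roughly 2 kb of downstream transcribed region, all placed to drive luciferase expression. The record describes it as a truncation and points to a related construct, pGL6, which suggests that pGL5 belongs to a deletion series for locating the regulatory elements that control mPer2 transcription. The associated work concerns a noncanonical E-box enhancer that drives circadian oscillation of Period2, so the construct is suited to transfection-based reporter assays that measure mPer2 promoter activity and its response to clock transcription factors, or that compare fragments of different length. The depositor notes that minor differences may exist between the sequenced insert and the mPer2 reference sequence, but these are reported not to affect function.
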