>Addgene plasmid #48745 | pGL5 | addgene partial sequence | sequence record 75613 | RVprimer3 5'-CTAGCAAAATAGGCTGTCCC-3'
TCTCTATCGATAGGTACCGAGCTCTTACGCGTGCTAGAGTCGACCTGCAGGCATGCAAGCTTGCCTTCTC
CATCACACCTTGCATGAGTCTTTAGGTTGTTCTCTGTCAGCCTCAAACCCGCTCCGAGGAAACTTCTACT
CCCTCCTTTGACCCTTTGGACAGGAGCCTGAACGCTTTAGTAGGCTTCCAGACAGTGCTCTTGAAAGAAC
CAAATAGCTTCAACCAAGGTTCCACAGGGGCAGGGCTGTCCTATCACTGGAGGAGTACCCTCCCCTGACT
AGCTAGTGTCTGTAGCTTCCACTTCAGAAAAGCCCTGCTGTTCCAGATGCACACCCCGCTTCCATAGTTC
CTGTAAGGTTAATAAACTACACCACCGCATTTGGTTAAGCTTCCCTGTAGAACGTCAGTCTTCTCTCCCT
ATGTGATTGAGGGCAGGAAGAAATCACTTCTTTCCTTTGTATCTCTGCACGGCAATTATGACCTTATTTC
CTGAATCAACACTAACTAGCAACACGCAGTTTCAGAAACAAGAAAGGCTAAGTGGGAGTTTTGTGCTTTG
GCCCATCTGGAATGACGGTCAGCCTGGGGGGCCTGTCCTAGGGTCACCCAGCCTGTCCTGGGAAGGTGCT
CAGCAGCAGATCCAGAGGGGCCGTCCTATTTGTCCTCAAGCGTCTCGCCATGAATGAATGAGAGGGGAAA
TGAATGAACTGGGCTGGATGAGCGAAAGGTGTCAGCAGAGAGCATTCTCGGTCCTTCGGATTACCGAGGC
TGGTCACGTCGTCGCAGGTGATAGGCCGGGGGCCCTGGTCTCTGCCGGCTGTGAGTTGCGCAGCGGCCAA
GCACCATTCCCCCGCGCCGCAGTGGTACGCGCCACTCCGGGGCTGCACGAGCGGGCCACCGCCGTGCCAG
GTGAATGG
