>Addgene plasmid #48745 | pGL5 | addgene partial sequence | sequence record 76627 | LucNRev
GGCGCCGGGCCTTTCTTTATGTTTTTGGCGTCTTCCATGGTGGCTTTACCAACAGTACCGGAATGCCAAG
CTTACTTAGATCGCAGATCTCGAGCCCGGGCTAGAGTTGCCTATAGTGACCGGCTTGTTAGGATCATACT
CCATGAGCAAAAGGCTTCACGTGAGGGCCACATCCCCAGTGGGAAGTGCCATGGCTTGGGGACAGGCCAG
CAGAGGCTCTCTGCACCCACTTGTTCTCCCAGGAGTCTGGTGCTAAGCAGCTTCCCACAAGCATTGGGTG
AAGAGGGTTCCGCAGGGCTGTGGGCTATGCGTTTCTAGTCACTTAACACAGTCATTTTCAAGGGTCACTC
CAATATCTAGTGAGGCTCTTTCTTCTTTCTCCATGCTCCAGCCATTCACCAGCTCCTCAGAGCTGGAGCC
GGGGGTCCACTGAGATTGGAGGAAATTATACCATTATAATAGGCTCCCATACCTCTCAGGGTTTTCTAGG
TTTGGAGTTTGAGAGAGGAGCTGTATAAATATCAGGAACCTCTCCTAGTTCATTTAAGCACAGCAGCTAC
GTCTCACACAGGGACGTTATGTGACACCAGCAGGGTTTCACAAACTTCTCACATCTTAGTTAGGCAGGTG
CCTGAGAAAAGGGTCTGCAGATACAGAACTCCAAACGTGCACAGGGCCAGATCTCAGAGACTGTCTCAGA
TGAGGAAACTGGAGCCCAGGGTAAGCCGAGGTACCCAGTAGCTGCCAGCTGGCTGATGCAGGGCTCCCTC
ATTGCTCAGTACTCCAGCCTCCACACACAGCCTGAGCTGCGCCACTTATGTACCAATGAATCACACCAAG
ATGACAGTGACAGATAACTGCAGCCACCCACAGTACCATTCCATTCGGGCACACTGTACAGCTACCATTA
AAATAAAGGAGTCCCTGGCTTTCTTA
